>Addgene plasmid #144897 | TFORF3421 | addgene full sequence | sequence record 404476 | Addgene NGS Result
TTAATGTAGTCTTATGCAATACTCTTGTAGTCTTGCAACATGGTAACGATGAGTTAGCAACATGCCTTAC
AAGGAGAGAAAAAGCACCGTGCATGCCGATTGGTGGAAGTAAGGTGGTACGATCGTGCCTTATTAGGAAG
GCAACAGACGGGTCTGACATGGATTGGACGAACCACTGAATTGCCGCATTGCAGAGATATTGTATTTAAG
TGCCTAGCTCGATACATAAACGGGTCTCTCTGGTTAGACCAGATCTGAGCCTGGGAGCTCTCTGGCTAAC
TAGGGAACCCACTGCTTAAGCCTCAATAAAGCTTGCCTTGAGTGCTTCAAGTAGTGTGTGCCCGTCTGTT
GTGTGACTCTGGTAACTAGAGATCCCTCAGACCCTTTTAGTCAGTGTGGAAAATCTCTAGCAGTGGCGCC
CGAACAGGGACTTGAAAGCGAAAGGGAAACCAGAGGAGCTCTCTCGACGCAGGACTCGGCTTGCTGAAGC
GCGCACGGCAAGAGGCGAGGGGCGGCGACTGGTGAGTACGCCAAAAATTTTGACTAGCGGAGGCTAGAAG
GAGAGAGATGGGTGCGAGAGCGTCAGTATTAAGCGGGGGAGAATTAGATCGCGATGGGAAAAAATTCGGT
TAAGGCCAGGGGGAAAGAAAAAATATAAATTAAAACATATAGTATGGGCAAGCAGGGAGCTAGAACGATT
CGCAGTTAATCCTGGCCTGTTAGAAACATCAGAAGGCTGTAGACAAATACTGGGACAGCTACAACCATCC
CTTCAGACAGGATCAGAAGAACTTAGATCATTATATAATACAGTAGCAACCCTCTATTGTGTGCATCAAA
GGATAGAGATAAAAGACACCAAGGAAGCTTTAGACAAGATAGAGGAAGAGCAAAACAAAAGTAAGACCAC
CGCACAGCAAGCGGCCGCTGATCTTCAGACCTGGAGGAGGAGATATGAGGGACAATTGGAGAAGTGAATT
ATATAAATATAAAGTAGTAAAAATTGAACCATTAGGAGTAGCACCCACCAAGGCAAAGAGAAGAGTGGTG
CAGAGAGAAAAAAGAGCAGTGGGAATAGGAGCTTTGTTCCTTGGGTTCTTGGGAGCAGCAGGAAGCACTA
TGGGCGCAGCGTCAATGACGCTGACGGTACAGGCCAGACAATTATTGTCTGGTATAGTGCAGCAGCAGAA
CAATTTGCTGAGGGCTATTGAGGCGCAACAGCATCTGTTGCAACTCACAGTCTGGGGCATCAAGCAGCTC
CAGGCAAGAATCCTGGCTGTGGAAAGATACCTAAAGGATCAACAGCTCCTGGGGATTTGGGGTTGCTCTG
GAAAACTCATTTGCACCACTGCTGTGCCTTGGAATGCTAGTTGGAGTAATAAATCTCTGGAACAGATTTG
GAATCACACGACCTGGATGGAGTGGGACAGAGAAATTAACAATTACACAAGCTTAATACACTCCTTAATT
GAAGAATCGCAAAACCAGCAAGAAAAGAATGAACAAGAATTATTGGAATTAGATAAATGGGCAAGTTTGT
GGAATTGGTTTAACATAACAAATTGGCTGTGGTATATAAAATTATTCATAATGATAGTAGGAGGCTTGGT
AGGTTTAAGAATAGTTTTTGCTGTACTTTCTATAGTGAATAGAGTTAGGCAGGGATATTCACCATTATCG
TTTCAGACCCACCTCCCAACCCCGAGGGGACCCATGCATTGCATCTCAATTAGTCAGCAACCAGGTGTGG
AAAGTCCCCAGGCTCCCCAGCAGGCAGAAGTATGCAAAGCATGCGTCTCAATTAGTCAGCAACCATAGTC
CCGCCCCTAACTCCGCCCATCCCGCCCCTAACTCCGCCCAGTTCCGCCCATTCTCCGCCCCATGGCTGAC
TAATTTTTTTTATTTATGCAGAGGCCGAGGCCGCCTCGGCCTCTGAGCTATTCCAGAAGTAGTGAGGAGG
CTTTTTTGGAGGCCTAGGCTTTTGCAAAAAGCTTTCTAGAGGTACCACCGGAGCTTACCATGACCGAGTA
CAAGCCCACGGTGCGCCTCGCCACCCGCGACGACGTCCCCAGGGCCGTACGCACCCTCGCCGCCGCGTTC
GCCGACTACCCCGCCACGCGCCACACCGTCGATCCGGACCGCCACATCGAGCGGGTCACCGAGCTGCAAG
AACTCTTCCTCACGCGCGTCGGGCTCGACATCGGCAAGGTGTGGGTCGCGGACGACGGCGCCGCCGTGGC
GGTCTGGACCACGCCGGAGAGCGTCGAAGCGGGGGCGGTGTTCGCCGAGATCGGCCCGCGCATGGCCGAG
TTGAGCGGTTCCCGGCTGGCCGCGCAGCAACAGATGGAAGGCCTCCTGGCGCCGCACCGGCCCAAGGAGC
CCGCGTGGTTCCTGGCCACCGTCGGCGTCTCGCCCGACCACCAGGGCAAGGGTCTGGGCAGCGCCGTCGT
GCTCCCCGGAGTGGAGGCGGCCGAGCGCGCCGGGGTGCCCGCCTTCCTGGAGACCTCCGCGCCCCGCAAC
CTCCCCTTCTACGAGCGGCTCGGCTTCACCGTCACCGCCGACGTCGAGGTGCCCGAAGGACCGCGCACCT
GGTGCATGACCCGCAAGCCCGGTGCCAGTTAACGAATTCTAGATCTTGAGACAAATGGCAGTATTCATCC
ACAATTTTAAAAGAAAAGGGGGGATTGGGGGGTACAGTGCAGGGGAAAGAATAGTAGACATAATAGCAAC
AGACATACAAACTAAAGAATTACAAAAACAAATTACAAAAATTCAAAATTTTCGGGTTTATTACAGGGAC
AGCAGAGATCCACTTTGGCGCCGGCTCGAGGCCTGCAGGTGCAAAGATGGATAAAGTTTTAAACAGAGAG
GAATCTTTGCAGCTAATGGACCTTCTAGGTCTTGAAAGGAGTGGGAATTGGCTCCGGTGCCCGTCAGTGG
GCAGAGCGCACATCGCCCACAGTCCCCGAGAAGTTGGGGGGAGGGGTCGGCAATTGAACCGGTGCCTAGA
GAAGGTGGCGCGGGGTAAACTGGGAAAGTGATGTCGTGTACTGGCTCCGCCTTTTTCCCGAGGGTGGGGG
AGAACCGTATATAAGTGCAGTAGTCGCCGTGAACGTTCTTTTTCGCAACGGGTTTGCCGCCAGAACACAG
GTAAGTGCCGTGTGTGGTTCCCGCGGGCCTGGCCTCTTTACGGGTTATGGCCCTTGCGTGCCTTGAATTA
CTTCCACCTGGCTGCAGTACGTGATTCTTGATCCCGAGCTTCGGGTTGGAAGTGGGTGGGAGAGTTCGAG
GCCTTGCGCTTAAGGAGCCCCTTCGCCTCGTGCTTGAGTTGAGGCCTGGCCTGGGCGCTGGGGCCGCCGC
GTGCGAATCTGGTGGCACCTTCGCGCCTGTCTCGCTGCTTTCGATAAGTCTCTAGCCATTTAAAATTTTT
GATGACCTGCTGCGACGCTTTTTTTCTGGCAAGATAGTCTTGTAAATGCGGGCCAAGATCTGCACACTGG
TATTTCGGTTTTTGGGGCCGCGGGCGGCGACGGGGCCCGTGCGTCCCAGCGCACATGTTCGGCGAGGCGG
GGCCTGCGAGCGCGGCCACCGAGAATCGGACGGGGGTAGTCTCAAGCTGGCCGGCCTGCTCTGGTGCCTG
GCCTCGCGCCGCCGTGTATCGCCCCGCCCTGGGCGGCAAGGCTGGCCCGGTCGGCACCAGTTGCGTGAGC
GGAAAGATGGCCGCTTCCCGGCCCTGCTGCAGGGAGCTCAAAATGGAGGACGCGGCGCTCGGGAGAGCGG
GCGGGTGAGTCACCCACACAAAGGAAAAGGGCCTTTCCGTCCTCAGCCGTCGCTTCATGTGACTCCACGG
AGTACCGGGCGCCGTCCAGGCACCTCGATTAGTTCTCGAGCTTTTGGAGTACGTCGTCTTTAGGTTGGGG
GGAGGGGTTTTATGCGATGGAGTTTCCCCACACTGAGTGGGTGGAGACTGAAGTTAGGCCAGCTTGGCAC
TTGATGTAATTCTCCTTGGAATTTGCCCTTTTTGAGTTTGGATCTTGGTTCATTCTCAAGCCTCAGACAG
TGGTTCAAAGTTTTTTTCTTCCATTTCAGGTGTCGTGAGGCTAGCATCGATTGATCAACAAGTTTGTACA
AAAAAGTTGGCATGAGCGAGGTGGAGGCGGCAGCGGGGGCTACAGCGGTCCCCGCGGCGACGGTGCCCGC
GACGGCGGCAGGGGTGGTAGCGGTGGTGGTACCGGTGCCCGCAGGGGAGCCGCAGAAAGGCGGCGGGGCG
GGCGGCGGGGGCGGAGCCGCCTCGGGCCCCGCTGCTGGGACCCCCTCGGCGCCGGGCTCCCGCACCCCTG
GCAATCCGGCGACGGCGGTCTCGGGAACCCCCGCCCCCCCGGCCCGGAGTCAGGCGGACAAGCCGGTGCT
GGCAATCCAAGTCCTGGGCACTGTCAAATGGTTCAACGTCCGGAATGGTTACGGATTCATCAACAGGAAT
GACACCAAGGAAGATGTCTTTGTTCACCAGACAGCTATTAAAAGAAACAACCCCAGGAAGTTTCTGCGCA
GCGTTGGAGATGGGGAGACTGTGGAATTTGATGTCGTGGAAGGAGAGAAGGGCGCAGAAGCCACTAATGT
AACTGGGCCTGGGGGAGTACCCGTGAAGGGCAGCCGTTATGCCCCCAACCGACGTAAGTCCCGCCGATTC
ATCCCCCGGCCTCCCTCAGTTGCCCCACCACCCATGGTGGCAGAGATCCCCTCGGCGGGGACAGGACCTG
GCAGTAAAGGGGAGCGGGCTGAAGACTCTGGGCAACGGCCCCGACGATGGTGCCCCCCACCCTTCTTCTA
CCGACGGCGGTTTGTGCGAGGCCCCCGGCCTCCCAACCAGCAGCAGCCTATAGAGGGCACTGACAGGGTA
GAACCCAAAGAGACAGCCCCATTGGAGGGGCACCAACAGCAGGGAGATGAGCGAGTCCCCCCGCCCAGAT
TCCGGCCCAGGTACCGAAGGCCTTTCCGCCCCAGGCCACGCCAGCAGCCTACCACAGAAGGTGGGGATGG
TGAGACCAAGCCCAGCCAAGGTCCCGCTGATGGTTCCCGGCCTGAGCCCCAGCGCCCACGAAACCGCCCC
TACTTCCAGCGGAGACGGCAGCAGGCCCCTGGCCCCCAGCAGGCCCCTGGCCCCCGGCAGCCCGCAGCCC
CTGAGACCTCAGCCCCTGTCAACAGTGGGGACCCCACCACCACCATCCTGGAGTGCCCAACTTTCTTGTA
CAAAGTGGTTGATATCGGTAAGCCTATCCCTAACCCTCTCCTCGGTCTCGATTCTACGTAGTAATGAACT
AGTCCGTAACTTGAAAGTATTTCGATTTCTTGGCTTTATATATCTTGTGGAAAGGACGACCCATGTGATC
TCGCGATTGTGTCACGCGTTAAGTCGACAATCAACCTCTGGATTACAAAATTTGTGAAAGATTGACTGGT
ATTCTTAACTATGTTGCTCCTTTTACGCTATGTGGATACGCTGCTTTAATGCCTTTGTATCATGCTATTG
CTTCCCGTATGGCTTTCATTTTCTCCTCCTTGTATAAATCCTGGTTGCTGTCTCTTTATGAGGAGTTGTG
GCCCGTTGTCAGGCAACGTGGCGTGGTGTGCACTGTGTTTGCTGACGCAACCCCCACTGGTTGGGGCATT
GCCACCACCTGTCAGCTCCTTTCCGGGACTTTCGCTTTCCCCCTCCCTATTGCCACGGCGGAACTCATCG
CCGCCTGCCTTGCCCGCTGCTGGACAGGGGCTCGGCTGTTGGGCACTGACAATTCCGTGGTGTTGTCGGG
GAAATCATCGTCCTTTCCTTGGCTGCTCGCCTGTGTTGCCACCTGGATTCTGCGCGGGACGTCCTTCTGC
TACGTCCCTTCGGCCCTCAATCCAGCGGACCTTCCTTCCCGCGGCCTGCTGCCGGCTCTGCGGCCTCTTC
CGCGTCTTCGCCTTCGCCCTCAGACGAGTCGGATCTCCCTTTGGGCCGCCTCCCCGCGTCGACTTTAAGA
CCAATGACTTACAAGGCAGCTGTAGATCTTAGCCACTTTTTAAAAGAAAAGGGGGGACTGGAAGGGCTAA
TTCACTCCCAACGAAGACAAGATCTGCTTTTTGCTTGTACTGGGTCTCTCTGGTTAGACCAGATCTGAGC
CTGGGAGCTCTCTGGCTAACTAGGGAACCCACTGCTTAAGCCTCAATAAAGCTTGCCTTGAGTGCTTCAA
GTAGTGTGTGCCCGTCTGTTGTGTGACTCTGGTAACTAGAGATCCCTCAGACCCTTTTAGTCAGTGTGGA
AAATCTCTAGCAGTACGTATAGTAGTTCATGTCATCTTATTATTCAGTATTTATAACTTGCAAAGAAATG
AATATCAGAGAGTGAGAGGAACTTGTTTATTGCAGCTTATAATGGTTACAAATAAAGCAATAGCATCACA
AATTTCACAAATAAAGCATTTTTTTCACTGCATTCTAGTTGTGGTTTGTCCAAACTCATCAATGTATCTT
ATCATGTCTGGCTCTAGCTATCCCGCCCCTAACTCCGCCCATCCCGCCCCTAACTCCGCCCAGTTCCGCC
CATTCTCCGCCCCATGGCTGACTAATTTTTTTTATTTATGCAGAGGCCGAGGCCGCCTCGGCCTCTGAGC
TATTCCAGAAGTAGTGAGGAGGCTTTTTTGGAGGCCTAGGGACGTACCCAATTCGCCCTATAGTGAGTCG
TATTACGCGCGCTCACTGGCCGTCGTTTTACAACGTCGTGACTGGGAAAACCCTGGCGTTACCCAACTTA
ATCGCCTTGCAGCACATCCCCCTTTCGCCAGCTGGCGTAATAGCGAAGAGGCCCGCACCGATCGCCCTTC
CCAACAGTTGCGCAGCCTGAATGGCGAATGGG
[124 nt withheld, positions 6893-7016]
C
[91 nt withheld, positions 7018-7108]
A
[49 nt withheld, positions 7110-7158]
CCTTTGACGTTGGAGTCCACGTTCTTT
[37 nt withheld, positions 7186-7222]
ACCCTATCTCGGTCTATTCTTTTGATTTATAAGGGATTTTGCCGATTTCGGCCTATTGGTTAAAAAATGA
GCTGATTTAACAAAAATTTAACGCGAATTTTAACAAAATATTAACGCTTACAATTTAGGTGGCACTTTTC
GGGGAAATGTGCGCGGAACCCCTATTTGTTTATTTTTCTAAATACATTCAAATATGTATCCGCTCATGAG
ACAATAACCCTGATAAATGCTTCAATAATATTGAAAAAGGAAGAGTATGAGTATTCAACATTTCCGTGTC
GCCCTTATTCCCTTTTTTGCGGCATTTTGCCTTCCTGTTTTTGCTCACCCAGAAACGCTGGTGAAAGTAA
AAGATGCTGAAGATCAGTTGGGTGCACGAGTGGGTTACATCGAACTGGATCTCAACAGCGGTAAGATCCT
TGAGAGTTTTCGCCCCGAAGAACGTTTTCCAATGATGAGCACTTTTAAAGTTCTGCTATGTGGCGCGGTA
TTATCCCGTATTGACGCCGGGCAAGAGCAACTCGGTCGCCGCATACACTATTCTCAGAATGACTTGGTTG
AGTACTCACCAGTCACAGAAAAGCATCTTACGGATGGCATGACAGTAAGAGAATTATGCAGTGCTGCCAT
AACCATGAGTGATAACACTGCGGCCAACTTACTTCTGACAACGATCGGAGGACCGAAGGAGCTAACCGCT
TTTTTGCACAACATGGGGGATCATGTAACTCGCCTTGATCGTTGGGAACCGGAGCTGAATGAAGCCATAC
CAAACGACGAGCGTGACACCACGATGCCTGTAGCAATGGCAACAACGTTGCGCAAACTATTAACTGGCGA
ACTACTTACTCTAGCTTCCCGGCAACAATTAATAGACTGGATGGAGGCGGATAAAGTTGCAGGACCACTT
CTGCGCTCGGCCCTTCCGGCTGGCTGGTTTATTGCTGATAAATCTGGAGCCGGTGAGCGTGGGTCTCGCG
GTATCATTGCAGCACTGGGGCCAGATGGTAAGCCCTCCCGTATCGTAGTTATCTACACGACGGGGAGTCA
GGCAACTATGGATGAACGAAATAGACAGATCGCTGAGATAGGTGCCTCACTGATTAAGCATTGGTAACTG
TCAGACCAAGTTTACTCATATATACTTTAGATTGATTTAAAACTTCATTTTTAATTTAAAAGGATCTAGG
TGAAGATCCTTTTTGATAATCTCATGACCAAAATCCCTTAACGTGAGTTTTCGTTCCACTGAGCGTCAGA
CCCCGTAGAAAAGATCAAAGGATCTTCTTGAGATCCTTTTTTTCTGCGCGTAATCTGCTGCTTGCAAACA
AAAAAACCACCGCTACCAGCGGTGGTTTGTTTGCCGGATCAAGAGCTACCAACTCTTTTTCCGAAGGTAA
CTGGCTTCAGCAGAGCGCAGATACCAAATACTGTTCTTCTAGTGTAGCCGTAGTTAGGCCACCACTTCAA
GAACTCTGTAGCACCGCCTACATACCTCGCTCTGCTAATCCTGTTACCAGTGGCTGCTGCCAGTGGCGAT
AAGTCGTGTCTTACCGGGTTGGACTCAAGACGATAGTTACCGGATAAGGCGCAGCGGTCGGGCTGAACGG
GGGGTTCGTGCACACAGCCCAGCTTGGAGCGAACGACCTACACCGAACTGAGATACCTACAGCGTGAGCT
ATGAGAAAGCGCCACGCTTCCCGAAGGGAGAAAGGCGGACAGGTATCCGGTAAGCGGCAGGGTCGGAACA
GGAGAGCGCACGAGGGAGCTTCCAGGGGGAAACGCCTGGTATCTTTATAGTCCTGTCGGGTTTCGCCACC
TCTGACTTGAGCGTCGATTTTTGTGATGCTCGTCAGGGGGGCGGAGCCTATGGAAAAACGCCAGCAACGC
GGCCTTTTTACGGTTCCTGGCCTTTTGCTGGCCTTTTGCTCACATGTTCTTTCCTGCGTTATCCCCTGAT
TCTGTGGATAACCGTATTACCGCCTTTGAGTGAGCTGATACCGCTCGCCGCAGCCGAACGACCGAGCGCA
GCGAGTCAGTGAGCGAGGAAGCGGAAGAGCGCCCAATACGCAAACCGCCTCTCCCCGCGCGTTGGCCGAT
TCATTAATGCAGCTGGCACGACAGGTTTCCCGACTGGAAAGCGGGCAGTGAGCGCAACGCAATTAATGTG
AGTTAGCTCACTCATTAGGCACCCCAGGCTTTACACTTTATGCTTCCGGCTCGTATGTTGTGTGGAATTG
TGAGCGGATAACAATTTCACACAGGAAACAGCTATGACCATGATTACGCCAAGCGCGCAATTAACCCTCA
CTAAAGGGAACAAAAGCTGGAGCTGCAAGC
Features (pLannotate 1.2.2; 34 found; start..end, strand, type, name):
      5..231     +  promoter       RSV promoter: Rous sarcoma virus enhancer/promoter
    232..412     +  LTR            5' LTR (truncated): truncated 5' long terminal repeat (LTR) from HIV-1
    459..584     +  misc_feature   HIV-1 Ψ: packaging signal of human immunodeficiency virus type 1
    568..931     +  CDS            HIV-1 gag (fragment): gag protein from human immunodeficiency virus 1; gag
   1077..1310    +  misc_feature   RRE: The Rev response element (RRE) of HIV-1 allows for Rev-dependent mRNA export from the nucleus to the cytoplasm.
   1687..1713    +  CDS            Rev (fragment): human immunodeficiency virus 1 (HIV-1) Rev protein; rev; enhances nuclear export of unspliced and incompletely spliced viral mRNAs
   1720..1743    +  promoter       SV40 promoter (fragment): SV40 early promoter
   1744..1815    +  promoter       SV40 promoter (fragment): SV40 enhancer and early promoter
   1839..1974    +  rep_origin     SV40 ori: SV40 origin of replication
   2020..2616    +  CDS            PuroR (fragment): puromycin N-acetyltransferase; pac from Streptomyces; confers resistance to puromycin
   2665..2782    +  misc_feature   cPPT/CTS: central polypurine tract and central termination sequence of HIV-1
   2847..2913    +  CDS            small t antigen (fragment): SV40 (simian virus 40) small t antigen
   2920..4098    +  promoter       EF-1α promoter: strong constitutive promoter for human elongation factor EF-1α
   4119..4136    +  protein_bind   attB1 (fragment): mutant version of attB; core recombination site for the Gateway® BP reaction BP Clonase™
   4142..5233    +  CDS            YBX2: YBOX2_HUMAN - Also known as CSDA3, MSY2. Experimental evidence at protein level: Swiss-Prot protein existence level 1. Major constituent of messenger ribonucleoprotein particles (mRNPs). Involved in the regulation of the stability and/or translation of germ cell mRNAs. Binds to Y-box consensus promoter element. Binds to full-length mRNA with high affinity in a sequence-independent manner. Binds to short RNA sequences containing the consensus site 5'-UCCAUCA- 3' with low affinity and limited sequence specificity. Its binding with maternal mRNAs is necessary for its cytoplasmic retention. May ma
   5236..5259    -  protein_bind   attB2: mutant version of attB; recombination site for the Gateway® BP reaction BP Clonase™
   5267..5308    +  CDS            V5 tag: epitope tag from simian virus 5
   5324..5377    +  promoter       U6 promoter (fragment): RNA polymerase III promoter for human U6 snRNA
   5419..6007    +  misc_feature   WPRE: woodchuck hepatitis virus posttranscriptional regulatory element
   6058..6077    +  misc_feature   cPPT/CTS (fragment): central polypurine tract and central termination sequence of HIV-1
   6079..6312    +  LTR            3' LTR (ΔU3): self-inactivating 3' long terminal repeat (LTR) from HIV-1
   6390..6511    +  polyA_signal   SV40 poly(A) signal: SV40 polyadenylation signal
   6551..6686    +  rep_origin     SV40 ori: SV40 origin of replication
   6707..6725    -  promoter       T7 promoter: promoter for bacteriophage T7 RNA polymerase
   6733..6888    +  CDS            lacZα (fragment): LacZα fragment of β-galactosidase; lacZ fragment
   6893..7321    +  rep_origin     f1 ori (sequence partly withheld): f1 bacteriophage origin of replication; arrow indicates direction of (+) strand synthesis
   7374..7478    +  promoter       AmpR promoter: bla
   7479..8339    +  CDS            AmpR: β-lactamase; bla; confers resistance to ampicillin, carbenicillin, and related antibiotics
   8510..9098    +  rep_origin     ori: high-copy-number ColE1/pMB1/pBR322/pUC origin of replication
   9281..9373    +  CDS            lacI (fragment): lac repressor; lacI; The lac repressor binds to the lac operator to inhibit transcription in E. coli. This inhibition can be relieved by adding lactose or isopropyl-β-D-thiogalactopyranoside (IPTG).
   9386..9407    +  protein_bind   CAP binding site: CAP binding activates transcription in the presence of cAMP. E. coli catabolite activator protein
   9422..9452    +  promoter       lac promoter: promoter for the E. coli lac operon
   9460..9476    +  protein_bind   lac operator: The lac repressor binds to the lac operator to inhibit transcription in E. coli. This inhibition can be relieved by adding lactose or isopropyl-β-D-thiogalactopyranoside (IPTG). lac repressor encoded by lacI
   9521..9539    +  promoter       T3 promoter: promoter for bacteriophage T3 RNA polymerase
