[The description below was written by a language model from this plasmid's Addgene catalogue record and pLannotate feature annotations shown in this document.]
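Description:
TFORF3421 is a third-generation-style, self-inactivating lentiviral expression plasmid built on the pLX_TRC317 backbone and carrying the human YBX2 open reading frame (a Y-box family nucleic-acid-binding protein, also known as MSY2 or CSDA3). It belongs to a barcoded transcription factor ORF collection in which each construct carries a unique 24-bp barcode, so that the overexpressed factor can be identified by sequencing in pooled screens. The barcode itself is not annotated in the feature table. In bacteria the plasmid is maintained at high copy through a ColE1/pUC-type origin with ampicillin selection. An f1 origin and remnants of a lac/lacZα cloning region with T7 and T3 promoters are also present in the backbone. The depositor notes that the plasmid can recombine, which is common for LTR-containing vectors.

The viral portion runs from an RSV promoter fused to a truncated HIV-1 5' LTR, which drives Tat-independent genomic RNA production in packaging cells, through the Ψ packaging signal with a gag fragment, the RRE for Rev-dependent nuclear export, and a cPPT/CTS, to a ΔU3 3' LTR followed by an SV40 polyadenylation signal. Within this unit an SV40 early promoter drives the puromycin resistance gene for selecting transduced mammalian cells. A separate EF-1α promoter drives YBX2. The ORF was inserted by Gateway cloning and is flanked by attB1 and attB2 sites, and it reads through into a C-terminal V5 epitope tag for detection. A WPRE downstream enhances transcript stability and expression. The construct is intended for stable constitutive YBX2 overexpression, individually or within pooled screens such as directed differentiation studies.
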