Addgene plasmid #144897: TFORF3421
Purpose: Lentiviral vector for overexpressing transcription factor ORFs with unique 24-bp barcodes. Barcodes facilitate identification of transcription factors in pooled screens.
Depositing lab: Feng Zhang. Depositing organization: Broad Institute. Publication: A transcription factor atlas of directed differentiation. Joung J, Ma S, Tay T, Geiger-Schuller KR, Kirchgatterer PC, Verdine VK, Guo B, Arias-Garcia MA, Allen WE, Singh A, Kuksenko O, Abudayyeh OO, Gootenberg JS, Fu Z, Macrae RK, Buenrostro JD, Regev A, Zhang F. Cell. 2023 Jan 5;186(1):209-229.e26. doi: 10.1016/j.cell.2022.11.026. PubMed 36608654.
Backbone
  Vector backbone: pLX_TRC317
  Backbone manufacturer: Broad Institute Genetic Perturbation Platform
  Backbone size w/o insert (bp): 8264
  Vector type: Mammalian Expression, Lentiviral
  Selectable markers: Puromycin
Growth in bacteria
  Bacterial resistance: Ampicillin, 100 μg/mL
  Growth temperature: 37°C
  Growth strain: NEB Stable
  Copy number: High Copy
Gene/Insert
  Gene/Insert name: YBX2
  Species: H. sapiens (human)
  Insert size (bp): 1298
  Entrez Gene: YBX2 (a.k.a. DBPC, MSY2, CSDA3, CONTRIN, MGC45104)
  Promoter: EF1a
  Tag / fusion protein: V5 (C terminal on insert)
  Cloning method: Gateway Cloning
  Sequencing primers: 5′ GGGTGGAGACTGAAGTTAGGCCAG; 3′ CACATAGCGTAAAAGGAGCAACATAG
Resource information
  A portion of this plasmid was derived from a plasmid made by: Broad Institute Genetic Perturbation Platform
Terms and licenses: Academic/Nonprofit Terms; Industry Terms: Not Available to Industry
Depositor comments: NM_015982.3 Please test multiple small colonies in case of plasmid recombination. To make this collection available in a timely manner, a portion of this collection was not fully sequenced by Addgene. If an Addgene verified full plasmid sequence is not available, please contact us prior to placing an order to request the full sequence.
How to cite: TFORF3421 was a gift from Feng Zhang (Addgene plasmid # 144897 ; http://n2t.net/addgene:144897 ; RRID:Addgene_144897)
