>Addgene plasmid #144897 | TFORF3421 | depositor partial sequence | sequence record 286806 | Insert
ATCGATTGATCAACAAGTTTGTACAAAAAAGTTGGCATGAGCGAGGTGGAGGCGGCAGCGGGGGCTACAG
CGGTCCCCGCGGCGACGGTGCCCGCGACGGCGGCAGGGGTGGTAGCGGTGGTGGTACCGGTGCCCGCAGG
GGAGCCGCAGAAAGGCGGCGGGGCGGGCGGCGGGGGCGGAGCCGCCTCGGGCCCCGCTGCTGGGACCCCC
TCGGCGCCGGGCTCCCGCACCCCTGGCAATCCGGCGACGGCGGTCTCGGGAACCCCCGCCCCCCCGGCCC
GGAGTCAGGCGGACAAGCCGGTGCTGGCAATCCAAGTCCTGGGCACTGTCAAATGGTTCAACGTCCGGAA
TGGTTACGGATTCATCAACAGGAATGACACCAAGGAAGATGTCTTTGTTCACCAGACAGCTATTAAAAGA
AACAACCCCAGGAAGTTTCTGCGCAGCGTTGGAGATGGGGAGACTGTGGAATTTGATGTCGTGGAAGGAG
AGAAGGGCGCAGAAGCCACTAATGTAACTGGGCCTGGGGGAGTACCCGTGAAGGGCAGCCGTTATGCCCC
CAACCGACGTAAGTCCCGCCGATTCATCCCCCGGCCTCCCTCAGTTGCCCCACCACCCATGGTGGCAGAG
ATCCCCTCGGCGGGGACAGGACCTGGCAGTAAAGGGGAGCGGGCTGAAGACTCTGGGCAACGGCCCCGAC
GATGGTGCCCCCCACCCTTCTTCTACCGACGGCGGTTTGTGCGAGGCCCCCGGCCTCCCAACCAGCAGCA
GCCTATAGAGGGCACTGACAGGGTAGAACCCAAAGAGACAGCCCCATTGGAGGGGCACCAACAGCAGGGA
GATGAGCGAGTCCCCCCGCCCAGATTCCGGCCCAGGTACCGAAGGCCTTTCCGCCCCAGGCCACGCCAGC
AGCCTACCACAGAAGGTGGGGATGGTGAGACCAAGCCCAGCCAAGGTCCCGCTGATGGTTCCCGGCCTGA
GCCCCAGCGCCCACGAAACCGCCCCTACTTCCAGCGGAGACGGCAGCAGGCCCCTGGCCCCCAGCAGGCC
CCTGGCCCCCGGCAGCCCGCAGCCCCTGAGACCTCAGCCCCTGTCAACAGTGGGGACCCCACCACCACCA
TCCTGGAGTGCCCAACTTTCTTGTACAAAGTGGTTGATATCGGTAAGCCTATCCCTAACCCTCTCCTCGG
TCTCGATTCTACGTAGTAATGAACTAGTCCGTAACTTGAAAGTATTTCGATTTCTTGGCTTTATATATCT
TGTGGAAAGGACGACCCATGTGATCTCGCGATTGTGTC
