>Addgene plasmid #144897 | TFORF3421 | depositor partial sequence | sequence record 286807 | Barcode
CCCATGTGATCTCGCGATTGTGTC
